Addgene plasmid #205983: pHS1950
Purpose: Ga0116245_10002768 T7/LacO-Cas6 + TwinStrep-Cas14 + Cas7 + His14-Cas5::pJ23119-DR-Fn spacer-DR
Depositing lab: Feng Zhang. Depositing organization: Broad Institute. Publication: Uncovering the functional diversity of rare CRISPR-Cas systems with deep terascale clustering. Altae-Tran H, Kannan S, Suberski AJ, Mears KS, Demircioglu FE, Moeller L, Kocalar S, Oshiro R, Makarova KS, Macrae RK, Koonin EV, Zhang F. Science. 2023 Nov 24;382(6673):eadi1910. doi: 10.1126/science.adi1910. Epub 2023 Nov 23. PubMed 37995242.
Backbone
  Vector backbone: pET45b(+)
  Vector type: Bacterial Expression
Growth in bacteria
  Bacterial resistance: Ampicillin, 100 μg/mL
  Growth temperature: 37°C
  Growth strain: NEB Stable
  Copy number: High Copy
Gene/Insert 1
  Gene/Insert name: Ga0116245_10002768 candidate type VII proteins
  Species: Active sludge microbial communities of municipal wastewater-treating anaerobic digesters from various locations
  Promoter: T7 (proteins), pJ23119 (crRNA)
  Cloning method: Gibson Cloning
Gene/Insert 2
  Gene/Insert name: Cas14
  Tag / fusion protein: TwinStrep-tag (N terminal on insert)
Gene/Insert 3
  Gene/Insert name: Cas5
  Tag / fusion protein: 14xHis
Gene/Insert 4
  Gene/Insert name: CRISPR array
Terms and licenses: Academic/Nonprofit Terms; Industry Terms: Not Available to Industry
Depositor comments: R197S frameshift mutation in Cas7 ORF will not affect plasmid function.
How to cite: pHS1950 was a gift from Feng Zhang (Addgene plasmid # 205983 ; http://n2t.net/addgene:205983 ; RRID:Addgene_205983)
