[The description below was written by a language model from this plasmid's Addgene catalogue record and pLannotate feature annotations shown in this document.]
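Description:
pHS1950 is a 9.3 kb bacterial expression plasmid built on the pET45b(+) backbone that co-expresses the protein and RNA components of a candidate type VII CRISPR-Cas system from the metagenomic contig Ga0116245_10002768, recovered from anaerobic wastewater-digester sludge communities. It is propagated in E. coli under ampicillin selection (AmpR/β-lactamase) using the ColE1/pMB1-family origin. The annotation also shows the pBR322-derived bom and rop elements, short tetracycline-resistance gene remnants, and an f1 origin. The catalogue lists the plasmid as high copy.

The protein payload sits between a T7 promoter with an adjacent lac operator and T7 gene 10 ribosome binding site and a downstream T7 terminator. The roughly 4 kb between these elements is not annotated by the automated feature call, but according to the record it encodes Cas6, an N-terminally TwinStrep-tagged Cas14, Cas7 and a 14xHis-tagged Cas5. A plasmid-borne lacI gene supplies the repressor, so expression depends on T7 RNA polymerase and is IPTG-inducible. In the opposite orientation, the constitutive synthetic J23119 promoter drives a minimal CRISPR array (direct repeat, "Fn" spacer, direct repeat), ending at an rrnB T1 terminator. This array provides the precursor crRNA, presumably for processing and loading into the Cas complex.

The two different affinity tags on separate subunits suggest use in purifying the assembled crRNA-guided effector complex from E. coli for characterisation, although the record does not state a specific application. The depositor notes an R197S frameshift mutation in the Cas7 ORF and states that it does not affect plasmid function.
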