Features (pLannotate 1.2.2; 18 found; start..end, strand, type, name):
     12..467     +  rep_origin     f1 ori (sequence partly withheld): f1 bacteriophage origin of replication; arrow indicates direction of (+) strand synthesis
    582..1442    -  CDS            AmpR: β-lactamase; bla; confers resistance to ampicillin, carbenicillin, and related antibiotics
   1443..1535    -  promoter       AmpR promoter: bla
   1616..2204    +  rep_origin     ori: high-copy-number ColE1/pMB1/pBR322/pUC origin of replication
   2390..2529    -  misc_feature   bom: basis of mobility region from pBR322
   2631..2822    -  CDS            rop: Rop protein, which maintains plasmids at low copy number; rop
   2839..3219    +  CDS            YPB1_ECOLX: Protein predicted: Swiss-Prot protein existence level 4. From Escherichia coli.
   3281..3345    -  CDS            TcR (fragment): tetracycline efflux protein; tet; confers resistance to tetracycline
   3360..3381    -  protein_bind   CAP binding site: CAP binding activates transcription in the presence of cAMP. E. coli catabolite activator protein
   3394..4476    -  CDS            lacI: lac repressor; lacI; The lac repressor binds to the lac operator to inhibit transcription in E. coli. This inhibition can be relieved by adding lactose or isopropyl-β-D-thiogalactopyranoside (IPTG).
   4477..4554    -  promoter       lacI promoter: lacI
   4568..4639    -  terminator     rrnB T1 terminator: transcription terminator T1 from the E. coli rrnB gene
   4736..4770    -  promoter       J23119 promoter: bacterial promoter (Registry of Standard Biological Parts BBa J23119)
   4789..5062    -  CDS            TcR (fragment): tetracycline efflux protein; tet; confers resistance to tetracycline
   5088..5106    +  promoter       T7 promoter: promoter for bacteriophage T7 RNA polymerase
   5107..5131    +  protein_bind   lac operator: The lac repressor binds to the lac operator to inhibit transcription in E. coli. This inhibition can be relieved by adding lactose or isopropyl-β-D-thiogalactopyranoside (IPTG). lac repressor encoded by lacI
   5146..5168    +  RBS            RBS: efficient ribosome binding site from bacteriophage T7 gene 10 (Olins and Rangwala, 1989)
   9236..9283    +  terminator     T7 terminator: transcription terminator for bacteriophage T7 RNA polymerase
>Addgene plasmid #205983 | pHS1950 | addgene full sequence | sequence record 415374 | Addgene NGS Result
TGGCGAATGGG
[124 nt withheld, positions 12-135]
C
[91 nt withheld, positions 137-227]
A
[49 nt withheld, positions 229-277]
CCTTTGACGTTGGAGTCCACGTTCTTT
[37 nt withheld, positions 305-341]
ACCCTATCTCGGTCTATTCTTTTGATTTATAAGGGATTTTGCCGATTTCGGCCTATTGGTTAAAAAATGA
GCTGATTTAACAAAAATTTAACGCGAATTTTAACAAAATATTAACGTTTACAATTTCTGGCGGCACGATG
GCATGAGATTATCAAAAAGGATCTTCACCTAGATCCTTTTAAATTAAAAATGAAGTTTTAAATCAATCTA
AAGTATATATGAGTAAACTTGGTCTGACAGTTACCAATGCTTAATCAGTGAGGCACCTATCTCAGCGATC
TGTCTATTTCGTTCATCCATAGTTGCCTGACTCCCCGTCGTGTAGATAACTACGATACGGGAGGGCCTAC
CATCTGGCCCCAGTGCTGCAATGATACCGCGAGACCCACGCTCACCGGCTCCAGATTTATCAGCAATAAA
CCAGCCAGCCGGAAGGGCCGAGCGCAGAAGTGGTCCTGCAACTTTATCCGCCTCCATCCAGTCTATTAAT
TGTTGCCGGGAAGCTAGAGTAAGTAGTTCGCCAGTTAATAGTTTGCGCAACGTTGTTGCCATTGCTACAG
GCATCGTGGTGTCACGCTCGTCGTTTGGTATGGCTTCATTCAGCTCCGGTTCCCAACGATCAAGGCGAGT
TACATGATCCCCCATGTTGTGCAAAAAAGCGGTTAGCTCCTTCGGTCCTCCGATCGTTGTCAGAAGTAAG
TTGGCCGCAGTGTTATCACTCATGGTTATGGCAGCACTGCATAATTCTCTTACTGTCATGCCATCCGTAA
GATGCTTTTCTGTGACTGGTGAGTACTCAACCAAGTCATTCTGAGAATAGTGTATGCGGCGACCGAGTTG
CTCTTGCCCGGCGTCAATACGGGATAATACCGCGCCACATAGCAGAACTTTAAAAGTGCTCATCATTGGA
AAACGTTCTTCGGGGCGAAAACTCTCAAGGATCTTACCGCTGTTGAGATCCAGTTCGATGTAACCCACTC
GTGCACCCAACTGATCTTCAGCATCTTTTACTTTCACCAGCGTTTCTGGGTGAGCAAAAACAGGAAGGCA
AAATGCCGCAAAAAAGGGAATAAGGGCGACACGGAAATGTTGAATACTCATACTCTTCCTTTTTCAATCA
TGATTGAAGCATTTATCAGGGTTATTGTCTCATGAGCGGATACATATTTGAATGTATTTAGAAAAATAAA
CAAATAGGTCATGACCAAAATCCCTTAACGTGAGTTTTCGTTCCACTGAGCGTCAGACCCCGTAGAAAAG
ATCAAAGGATCTTCTTGAGATCCTTTTTTTCTGCGCGTAATCTGCTGCTTGCAAACAAAAAAACCACCGC
TACCAGCGGTGGTTTGTTTGCCGGATCAAGAGCTACCAACTCTTTTTCCGAAGGTAACTGGCTTCAGCAG
AGCGCAGATACCAAATACTGTCCTTCTAGTGTAGCCGTAGTTAGGCCACCACTTCAAGAACTCTGTAGCA
CCGCCTACATACCTCGCTCTGCTAATCCTGTTACCAGTGGCTGCTGCCAGTGGCGATAAGTCGTGTCTTA
CCGGGTTGGACTCAAGACGATAGTTACCGGATAAGGCGCAGCGGTCGGGCTGAACGGGGGGTTCGTGCAC
ACAGCCCAGCTTGGAGCGAACGACCTACACCGAACTGAGATACCTACAGCGTGAGCTATGAGAAAGCGCC
ACGCTTCCCGAAGGGAGAAAGGCGGACAGGTATCCGGTAAGCGGCAGGGTCGGAACAGGAGAGCGCACGA
GGGAGCTTCCAGGGGGAAACGCCTGGTATCTTTATAGTCCTGTCGGGTTTCGCCACCTCTGACTTGAGCG
TCGATTTTTGTGATGCTCGTCAGGGGGGCGGAGCCTATGGAAAAACGCCAGCAACGCGGCCTTTTTACGG
TTCCTGGCCTTTTGCTGGCCTTTTGCTCACATGTTCTTTCCTGCGTTATCCCCTGATTCTGTGGATAACC
GTATTACCGCCTTTGAGTGAGCTGATACCGCTCGCCGCAGCCGAACGACCGAGCGCAGCGAGTCAGTGAG
CGAGGAAGCGGAAGAGCGCCTGATGCGGTATTTTCTCCTTACGCATCTGTGCGGTATTTCACACCGCAAT
GGTGCACTCTCAGTACAATCTGCTCTGATGCCGCATAGTTAAGCCAGTATACACTCCGCTATCGCTACGT
GACTGGGTCATGGCTGCGCCCCGACACCCGCCAACACCCGCTGACGCGCCCTGACGGGCTTGTCTGCTCC
CGGCATCCGCTTACAGACAAGCTGTGACCGTCTCCGGGAGCTGCATGTGTCAGAGGTTTTCACCGTCATC
ACCGAAACGCGCGAGGCAGCTGCGGTAAAGCTCATCAGCGTGGTCGTGAAGCGATTCACAGATGTCTGCC
TGTTCATCCGCGTCCAGCTCGTTGAGTTTCTCCAGAAGCGTTAATGTCTGGCTTCTGATAAAGCGGGCCA
TGTTAAGGGCGGTTTTTTCCTGTTTGGTCACTGATGCCTCCGTGTAAGGGGGATTTCTGTTCATGGGGGT
AATGATACCGATGAAACGAGAGAGGATGCTCACGATACGGGTTACTGATGATGAACATGCCCGGTTACTG
GAACGTTGTGAGGGTAAACAACTGGCGGTATGGATGCGGCGGGACCAGAGAAAAATCACTCAGGGTCAAT
GCCAGCGCTTCGTTAATACAGATGTAGGTGTTCCACAGGGTAGCCAGCAGCATCCTGCGATGCAGATCCG
GAACATAATGGTGCAGGGCGCTGACTTCCGCGTTTCCAGACTTTACGAAACACGGAAACCGAAGACCATT
CATGTTGTTGCTCAGGTCGCAGACGTTTTGCAGCAGCAGTCGCTTCACGTTCGCTCGCGTATCGGTGATT
CATTCTGCTAACCAGTAAGGCAACCCCGCCAGCCTAGCCGGGTCCTCAACGACAGGAGCACGATCATGCT
AGTCATGCCCCGCGCCCACCGGAAGGAGCTGACTGGGTTGAAGGCTCTCAAGGGCATCGGTCGAGATCCC
GGTGCCTAATGAGTGAGCTAACTTACATTAATTGCGTTGCGCTCACTGCCCGCTTTCCAGTCGGGAAACC
TGTCGTGCCAGCTGCATTAATGAATCGGCCAACGCGCGGGGAGAGGCGGTTTGCGTATTGGGCGCCAGGG
TGGTTTTTCTTTTCACCAGTGAGACGGGCAACAGCTGATTGCCCTTCACCGCCTGGCCCTGAGAGAGTTG
CAGCAAGCGGTCCACGCTGGTTTGCCCCAGCAGGCGAAAATCCTGTTTGATGGTGGTTAACGGCGGGATA
TAACATGAGCTGTCTTCGGTATCGTCGTATCCCACTACCGAGATGTCCGCACCAACGCGCAGCCCGGACT
CGGTAATGGCGCGCATTGCGCCCAGCGCCATCTGATCGTTGGCAACCAGCATCGCAGTGGGAACGATGCC
CTCATTCAGCATTTGCATGGTTTGTTGAAAACCGGACATGGCACTCCAGTCGCCTTCCCGTTCCGCTATC
GGCTGAATTTGATTGCGAGTGAGATATTTATGCCAGCCAGCCAGACGCAGACGCGCCGAGACAGAACTTA
ATGGGCCCGCTAACAGCGCGATTTGCTGGTGACCCAATGCGACCAGATGCTCCACGCCCAGTCGCGTACC
GTCTTCATGGGAGAAAATAATACTGTTGATGGGTGTCTGGTCAGAGACATCAAGAAATAACGCCGGAACA
TTAGTGCAGGCAGCTTCCACAGCAATGGCATCCTGGTCATCCAGCGGATAGTTAATGATCAGCCCACTGA
CGCGTTGCGCGAGAAGATTGTGCACCGCCGCTTTACAGGCTTCGACGCCGCTTCGTTCTACCATCGACAC
CACCACGCTGGCACCCAGTTGATCGGCGCGAGATTTAATCGCCGCGACAATTTGCGACGGCGCGTGCAGG
GCCAGACTGGAGGTGGCAACGCCAATCAGCAACGACTGTTTGCCCGCCAGTTGTTGTGCCACGCGGTTGG
GAATGTAATTCAGCTCCGCCATCGCCGCTTCCACTTTTTCCCGCGTTTTCGCAGAAACGTGGCTGGCCTG
GTTCACCACGCGGGAAACGGTCTGATAAGAGACACCGGCATACTCTGCGACATCGTATAACGTTACTGGT
TTCACATTCACCACCCTGAATTGACTCTCTTCCGGGCGCTATCATGCCATACCGCGAAAGGTTTTGCGCC
ATTCGATGGTGTCCGGGATCTCGACGGAGAGCGTTCACCGACAAACAACAGATAAAACGAAAGGCCCAGT
CTTTCGACTGAGCCTTTCGTTTTATTTGAGTTTTAACCCCAACATATGGGACTTAAACGAGAAGTCATTT
AATAAGGCCACTGTTAAAAAGCTTAGTTTTAACCCCACCATATGGGACTTAAACGCTAGTATTATACCTA
GGACTGAGCTAGCTGTCAACATTAATTCCTAATTTTTCTCTCCCTTATGCGACTCCTGCATTAGGAAGCA
GCCCAGTAGTAGGTTGAGGCCGTTGAGCACCGCCGCCGCAAGGAATGGTGCATGCAAGGAGATGGCGCCC
AACAGTCCCCCGGCCACGGGGCCTGCCACCATACCCACGCCGAAACAAGCGCTCATGAGCCCGAAGTGGC
GAGCCCGATCTTCCCCATCGGTGATGTCGGCGATATAGGCGCCAGCAACCGCACCTGTGGCGCCGGTGAT
GCCGGCCACGATGCGTCCGGCGTAGAGGATCGAGATCGATCTCGATCCCGCGAAATTAATACGACTCACT
ATAGGGGAATTGTGAGCGGATAACAATTCCCCTCTAGAAATAATTTTGTTTAACTTTAAGAAGGAGATAT
ACCATGAACGAGATGCGGGTAGAAATTTCTTTTGGGACCATAGAAAAACCACCAATTCATTCAATCCAAT
CATTTATATATCAATGCCTTCATGAGGAAGATAAAGAATATGCTACATTTATACACAAAGAGGGCATCAA
ACATAAGTGGAAATCAATCAAGCCATTTATCTTTTCCCACCCGTACATTAAGAAGGATAACAAGTGTTAT
ATCAAAGTTAGCAGCCTGGACAGCTTTTTCAACTATAACTTCTTCTCTGGTTTAAATAAGATCATGTTCA
AAAAGAACAACGCTATCATTAAGCCGGAATCGATTCGTATTATCAATATTCCGAAGATTAAGTACGATAG
CAATGGCAACACCCAGCAAAACATGTTCTTCATCTCCCCGCTGCTGGTGAAGTCCAATAGCGGTTACATC
AAAGACCCGGACGACGAAAAATTCCTTCAGATCTTGAAGAAGAATCTGATCGATAAATACCTGGCGATTA
ACAAAAAGGAGTGCACCAACGATACGTTTTCTATTTTTCTGAAAGACAAAACCCCGAAATTGAAAATTTA
TAAGAAAGAGGAATTGCCGGTTTTTCTGAGCAAATTCGTGCTGATTTCGAGCAAAGAACTTTTTAATATT
GCTTATTATCTCGGACTCGGGTGTAAGAATGCACTCGGTTTTGGAATGATTGAGTTTGATAGGGAGGATT
TATGATATGGAGCCATCCGCAGTTTGAAAAAGGTGGTGGTAGCGGTGGTGGTTCAGGTGGTAGTGCATGG
TCACACCCTCAGTTTGAGAAATCAAGTGGATCCATGATAAAATTTATTGGTGGAGCATCAAAAGTTACTG
GTTCAGCATTTTTACTTGAGACTGGAAATGCAAAAATTTTAATTGATTGTGGTATTGAACAAGAAAAGGG
AATAGAGAAAGATAACAACGAAATCATCGAAAAGAAGATTAACGAGATCGGCAAGGCCGATATCTGCATT
CTTACTCACGCGCATCTGGACCACAGCGGCCTGGTGCCGCTGCTGGTGAAAAAGCGCAAAGTAAATAAGA
TCATCAGCACGCCTGCGACCAAAGAGCTTTGCCGTTTGTTGTTCAACGACTTCCAGCGTATTCAAGAAGA
GAATAACGACATTCCGCTGTACAGCTATGATGACATCGAGAGCAGCTTTGAAATTTGGGATGAAATTGAC
GATCGTAATACCATTGAGTTGTTCGACACCAAAATCACCTTTTATAACAACTCTCACATTATTGGCTCAG
TTAGCGTGTTCATCGAAACCCACAATGGAAATTACCTGTTCTCGGGCGACATTGGCTCCAAACTACAACA
GCTGATGGATTATCCGCCGGACATGCCGGATGGTAATGTTGACTACTTGATCCTAGAGAGCACCTATGGT
AACAAAAGCCACGACTCTAGCGATCGTGATCGATTGCTGGAAATAGCGAAAACCACGTGCGAAAACGGCG
GCAAAGTGCTGATTCCGAGCTTCGCCATCGGCAGATTGCAAGAAGTGCTCTACACCTTTTCTAACTATAA
CTTTAACTTCCCGGTTTATATCGATAGCCCGATGGGTTCAAAGGTCACCAATCTGATCAAAGAGTACAAC
ATTTATCTGAAAAAGAAACTCCGTCGCCTGAGCATTACTGACGACCTGTTCAATAACAAGTACATCGCCA
TTAATACGAGCAACCAGTCTAAAGAGCTGTCTAACAGCAAGGAACCGGCGGTTATTATTAGCGCGAGCGG
GATGCTGGAGGGTGGCCGCATTCTGAATCATTTGGAGCAGATCAAGAATGACGAAAACTCCACCCTGATC
TTTGTTGGTTATCAGGCACAGAACACCCGTGGTCGCAAGATCTTGGACGGCGAAGAGAAAGTGCGTTGTC
GTATAGAGAAGCTGAATAGCTTTAGTGCGCATGCTGATCAGGATGAGCTGATCGACTACATTGAACGCTT
AAAGTACACCCCGTATAAAGTGTTCCTGGTGCATGGTGAAAAGGAGCAACGTGAAATTTTAGCGAAACGT
ATCATCAGCAAGAAAATCCGTGTTGAGCTGCCAGAAAACTACTCCCAAGGTAAAGAAATCTTGATCGAGA
AGAAGGTCGTCCTGAACATTAATACTGACAATATGTGTAATTTTGCTTCCTACCGCCTGATGCCGTTTTC
GGGTTTTATCGTGGAAAAGGACGACCGCATCGAAATAAACGATAAAAACTGGTTCGATATGATTTGGAAT
GAGGAGTACAATAAGATGCGTAGCCAAATTGTTGCTGAAGATTTCTCCACCGACCAAAACGAGGACAGCA
TGGCGCTGCCGGATATGAGCCACGATAAGATTATTGAGAACATTGAATACCTCTTCAATATCAAAATCCT
CTCGAAGAACCGTATCAAAGAGTTTTGGGAAGAGTTTTGCAAAGGTCAGAAAGCGGCAATCAAGTACATT
ACCCAGGTTCATCGTAAGAACCCGAATACGGGTCGTCGCAACTGGAACCCGCCAGAGGGTGATTTCACGG
ACAACGAGATCGAGAAGCTGTATGAAACTGCATATAATACATTGCTTAGTTTAATAAAATATGATAAAAA
TAAAGTCTATAATATTTTAATAAATTTTAATCCAAAATTATAAAAATTATAAAAGGAGTTTTTATGGCAA
AAACAATGAAAAAAATTTATGTAACAATGAAGACTTTATCACCTCTTTACACTGGTGAGGTAAGAAGAGA
GGATAAGGAAGCTGCTCAAAAAAGAGTAAATTTTCCCGTTCGTAAGACCGCAACGAATAAAGTTCTGATC
CCGTTTAAGGGCGCGTTGCGTAGCGCGTTGGAAATCATGCTGAAAGCTAAAGGCGAAAACGTGTGCGACA
CTGGTGAGTCCCGTGCCCGTCCGTGTGGTCGCTGCGTCACGTGCAGCCTGTTTGGTAGCATGGGTCGCGC
GGGTCGCGCGAGCGTTGATTTTCTGATCTCGAATGACACCAAAGAACAGATTGTGCGTGAATCCACCCAC
CTGCGTATTGAGAGACAGACCAAGTCTGCCAGCGATACCTTCAAGGGCGAGGAAGTTATTGAGGGTGCAA
CGTTCACCGCGACCATTACCATCTCTAACCCGCAAGAGAAAGACCTGAGCCTTATCCAAAGCGCTCTCAA
GTTCATCGAAGAGAACGGAATAGGAGGCTGGCTTAATAAAGGTTATGGTAGAGTAAGTTTTGAAGTTAAA
TCAGAAGATGTGGCAACAGATAGTTCTTAAAATAGGAAGTATTAAAATGAGCAAGCATCACCATCATTCA
GGCCATCACCATACCGGACACCACCATCATTCAGGCAGTCATCACCATACCATGAAAGAGATAAAAGGAA
TTTTAGAATCTATTACTGGTTTTAGCATCCCTCTTGATAATGGTGAATATGCTCTTTATCCAGCAGGTAG
ACACCTAAGGGGTGCAATTGGATATATAGCTTTCAACCTGGATCTGCCAATCTCCTCTAAGTTCCTGGAC
TTTGATTTCGACGACATCATCTTCCGCGATCTGCTGCCGATTAGCAAATGTGGTAAGATCTTTTATCCGG
AAAAGAACAGCAACTCGCTGAAATGCCCGAGCTGCAACGAGATCTACGGCAGCAGTGTACTGCGTAATAT
TATGGCTAGAGGCCTGAGCTACAAGGAGGTGATTGAAGGTAAAAAGTACCGCTTGTCTATTATCGTGAAG
GACGAAAAATACTTGAACGAGATGGAAGCGATCATTCGTTATATTCTGTCCTACGGCATTTACCTGGGTA
ATAAAGTTAGCAAGGGTTATGGCAAATTTAAAATCAAGGAGTATAGCATTGTGGATATCCTCCCGGTTAA
AGACAGCGAAGTTTTGTTATTGTCGGATGCAATTATCGACAATGGTGAAAAGGACATCGTCTTTAGCAAG
AAGGAGATTTCCTCTTCCAAATTCGAGATCATCCGTAAACGTGGCAAGGCGAAAGGGGATATAATAAGAG
ACAATAATCATAATGGTTTTTATATCGGTAAGTATGGTGGACTTGGCTTTGGAGAGATAATTTCCTTAAA
ATGACTAGCATAACCCCTTGGGGCCTCTAAACGGGTCTTGAGGGGTTTTTTGCTGAAAGGAGGAACTATA
TCCGGAT
